Addgene plasmid #141134: pMW-PahZ1 KT-1
Purpose: Expresses in BL-21 (DE3) cells to produce the poly(aspartic acid) hydrolase-1 from Sphingomonas Sp. KT-1 which selectively cleaves the beta linkages in thermally synthesized poly(aspartic acid).
Depositing lab: Mitch Weiland. Depositing organization: Georgia Southern University. Publication: Gel Assay to Introduce Polymer Biodegradation in the Undergraduate Laboratory. Bolay A, Hiester W, Davis N, Weiland M. Journal of Chemical Education 10.1021/acs.jchemed.9b01204.
Backbone
  Vector backbone: pET15b
  Backbone manufacturer: Novagen
  Backbone size w/o insert (bp): 5709
  Total vector size (bp): 6533
  Vector type: Bacterial Expression
Growth in bacteria
  Bacterial resistance: Ampicillin, 100 μg/mL
  Growth temperature: 37°C
  Growth strain: DH5alpha
  Copy number: Unknown
Gene/Insert
  Gene/Insert name: PahZ1 (alt names: Poly(aspartic acid) hydrolase-1 KT-1; PAAH-1)
  Species: Sphingomonas Sp. KT-1
  Insert size (bp): 825
  Mutation: Not the full-length gene. PahZ1 fragment starts at residue 41
  GenBank ID: BAC78155.1
  Tag / fusion protein: 6x His (N terminal on backbone)
  Cloning method: Restriction Enzyme; 5′ cloning site NdeI (unknown if destroyed); 3′ cloning site XhoI (unknown if destroyed)
  Sequencing primers: 5′ T7 Promoter Primer; 3′ T7 Terminator Primer
Resource information
  A portion of this plasmid was derived from a plasmid made by: Genscript
Terms and licenses: Academic/Nonprofit Terms; Industry Terms: Not Available to Industry
Depositor comments: Please see doi 10.1021/acssuschemeng.0c01158 for more detail about how this plasmid was created.
How to cite: pMW-PahZ1 KT-1 was a gift from Mitch Weiland (Addgene plasmid # 141134 ; http://n2t.net/addgene:141134 ; RRID:Addgene_141134)
