[The description below was written by a language model from this plasmid's Addgene catalogue record and pLannotate feature annotations shown in this document.]
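Description:
pMW-PahZ1 KT-1 is a bacterial expression plasmid built on the Novagen pET15b backbone for producing poly(aspartic acid) hydrolase-1 (PahZ1, also called PAAH-1) from Sphingomonas sp. KT-1 in E. coli. It replicates from a pBR322-type ColE1 origin accompanied by the bom region and the rop gene, which restrains copy number, and it is selected with ampicillin through the β-lactamase gene. The scattered tetracycline-resistance fragments and tet promoter in the annotation are non-functional pBR322 remnants typical of pET vectors rather than a usable marker.

The roughly 825 bp insert, cloned between NdeI and XhoI, is not the full-length gene: the coding region begins at residue 41 of PahZ1. The annotation software did not label the insert itself, but it occupies the unannotated gap between the thrombin site and the T7 terminator region. Expression is driven by a T7 promoter with an adjacent lac operator and the T7 gene 10 ribosome binding site, and ends at the T7 terminator. The plasmid-borne lacI keeps the cassette repressed until IPTG is added, and transcription requires a host supplying T7 RNA polymerase, such as the BL21(DE3) cells named in the record. The backbone contributes an N-terminal 6xHis tag followed by a thrombin cleavage site, allowing affinity purification and optional tag removal. The short "capTEV" and "SET1" hits are probably partial matches to the His tag and to vector sequence upstream of the terminator, not real additional tags.

The purified enzyme selectively cleaves the β-linkages in thermally synthesized poly(aspartic acid), and the associated work uses it to demonstrate polymer biodegradation in a gel-based undergraduate teaching assay. The depositor and repository-sequenced records differ by three nucleotides in length but show the same feature layout.
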