Features (pLannotate 1.2.2; 20 found; start..end, strand, type, name):
    104..208     +  promoter       AmpR promoter: bla
    209..1069    +  CDS            AmpR: β-lactamase; bla; confers resistance to ampicillin, carbenicillin, and related antibiotics
   1240..1828    +  rep_origin     ori: high-copy-number ColE1/pMB1/pBR322/pUC origin of replication
   2014..2156    -  misc_feature   bom: basis of mobility region from pBR322
   2258..2449    -  CDS            rop: Rop protein, which maintains plasmids at low copy number; rop
   2466..2846    +  CDS            YPB1_ECOLX: Protein predicted: Swiss-Prot protein existence level 4. From Escherichia coli.
   3088..3712    -  CDS            TcR (fragment): tetracycline efflux protein; tet; confers resistance to tetracycline
   3727..3748    -  protein_bind   CAP binding site: CAP binding activates transcription in the presence of cAMP. E. coli catabolite activator protein
   3761..4843    -  CDS            lacI: lac repressor; lacI; The lac repressor binds to the lac operator to inhibit transcription in E. coli. This inhibition can be relieved by adding lactose or isopropyl-β-D-thiogalactopyranoside (IPTG).
   4844..4921    -  promoter       lacI promoter: lacI
   4929..5208    -  CDS            TcR (fragment): tetracycline efflux protein; tet; confers resistance to tetracycline
   5230..5248    +  promoter       T7 promoter: promoter for bacteriophage T7 RNA polymerase
   5249..5273    +  protein_bind   lac operator: The lac repressor binds to the lac operator to inhibit transcription in E. coli. This inhibition can be relieved by adding lactose or isopropyl-β-D-thiogalactopyranoside (IPTG). lac repressor encoded by lacI
   5288..5310    +  RBS            RBS: efficient ribosome binding site from bacteriophage T7 gene 10 (Olins and Rangwala, 1989)
   5329..5345    +  CDS            capTEV™ (fragment): composite tag for in vivo biotinylation, TEV protease cleavage, and 6xHis tagging
   5356..5373    +  CDS            thrombin site: thrombin recognition and cleavage site
   6217..6266    +  CDS            SET1 (fragment): solubility-enhancement tag derived from T7 phage gene 10B
   6274..6321    +  terminator     T7 terminator: transcription terminator for bacteriophage T7 RNA polymerase
   6344..6448    -  CDS            TcR (fragment): tetracycline efflux protein; tet; confers resistance to tetracycline
   6496..6524    -  promoter       tet promoter: E. coli promoter for tetracycline efflux protein gene
>Addgene plasmid #141134 | pMW-PahZ1 KT-1 | depositor full sequence | sequence record 274452 | pMW-PahZ1 KT-1 sequence 6533 bps
TTCTTGAAGACGAAAGGGCCTCGTGATACGCCTATTTTTATAGGTTAATGTCATGATAATAATGGTTTCT
TAGACGTCAGGTGGCACTTTTCGGGGAAATGTGCGCGGAACCCCTATTTGTTTATTTTTCTAAATACATT
CAAATATGTATCCGCTCATGAGACAATAACCCTGATAAATGCTTCAATAATATTGAAAAAGGAAGAGTAT
GAGTATTCAACATTTCCGTGTCGCCCTTATTCCCTTTTTTGCGGCATTTTGCCTTCCTGTTTTTGCTCAC
CCAGAAACGCTGGTGAAAGTAAAAGATGCTGAAGATCAGTTGGGTGCACGAGTGGGTTACATCGAACTGG
ATCTCAACAGCGGTAAGATCCTTGAGAGTTTTCGCCCCGAAGAACGTTTTCCAATGATGAGCACTTTTAA
AGTTCTGCTATGTGGCGCGGTATTATCCCGTGTTGACGCCGGGCAAGAGCAACTCGGTCGCCGCATACAC
TATTCTCAGAATGACTTGGTTGAGTACTCACCAGTCACAGAAAAGCATCTTACGGATGGCATGACAGTAA
GAGAATTATGCAGTGCTGCCATAACCATGAGTGATAACACTGCGGCCAACTTACTTCTGACAACGATCGG
AGGACCGAAGGAGCTAACCGCTTTTTTGCACAACATGGGGGATCATGTAACTCGCCTTGATCGTTGGGAA
CCGGAGCTGAATGAAGCCATACCAAACGACGAGCGTGACACCACGATGCCTGCAGCAATGGCAACAACGT
TGCGCAAACTATTAACTGGCGAACTACTTACTCTAGCTTCCCGGCAACAATTAATAGACTGGATGGAGGC
GGATAAAGTTGCAGGACCACTTCTGCGCTCGGCCCTTCCGGCTGGCTGGTTTATTGCTGATAAATCTGGA
GCCGGTGAGCGTGGGTCTCGCGGTATCATTGCAGCACTGGGGCCAGATGGTAAGCCCTCCCGTATCGTAG
TTATCTACACGACGGGGAGTCAGGCAACTATGGATGAACGAAATAGACAGATCGCTGAGATAGGTGCCTC
ACTGATTAAGCATTGGTAACTGTCAGACCAAGTTTACTCATATATACTTTAGATTGATTTAAAACTTCAT
TTTTAATTTAAAAGGATCTAGGTGAAGATCCTTTTTGATAATCTCATGACCAAAATCCCTTAACGTGAGT
TTTCGTTCCACTGAGCGTCAGACCCCGTAGAAAAGATCAAAGGATCTTCTTGAGATCCTTTTTTTCTGCG
CGTAATCTGCTGCTTGCAAACAAAAAAACCACCGCTACCAGCGGTGGTTTGTTTGCCGGATCAAGAGCTA
CCAACTCTTTTTCCGAAGGTAACTGGCTTCAGCAGAGCGCAGATACCAAATACTGTCCTTCTAGTGTAGC
CGTAGTTAGGCCACCACTTCAAGAACTCTGTAGCACCGCCTACATACCTCGCTCTGCTAATCCTGTTACC
AGTGGCTGCTGCCAGTGGCGATAAGTCGTGTCTTACCGGGTTGGACTCAAGACGATAGTTACCGGATAAG
GCGCAGCGGTCGGGCTGAACGGGGGGTTCGTGCACACAGCCCAGCTTGGAGCGAACGACCTACACCGAAC
TGAGATACCTACAGCGTGAGCTATGAGAAAGCGCCACGCTTCCCGAAGGGAGAAAGGCGGACAGGTATCC
GGTAAGCGGCAGGGTCGGAACAGGAGAGCGCACGAGGGAGCTTCCAGGGGGAAACGCCTGGTATCTTTAT
AGTCCTGTCGGGTTTCGCCACCTCTGACTTGAGCGTCGATTTTTGTGATGCTCGTCAGGGGGGCGGAGCC
TATGGAAAAACGCCAGCAACGCGGCCTTTTTACGGTTCCTGGCCTTTTGCTGGCCTTTTGCTCACATGTT
CTTTCCTGCGTTATCCCCTGATTCTGTGGATAACCGTATTACCGCCTTTGAGTGAGCTGATACCGCTCGC
CGCAGCCGAACGACCGAGCGCAGCGAGTCAGTGAGCGAGGAAGCGGAAGAGCGCCTGATGCGGTATTTTC
TCCTTACGCATCTGTGCGGTATTTCACACCGCATATATGGTGCACTCTCAGTACAATCTGCTCTGATGCC
GCATAGTTAAGCCAGTATACACTCCGCTATCGCTACGTGACTGGGTCATGGCTGCGCCCCGACACCCGCC
AACACCCGCTGACGCGCCCTGACGGGCTTGTCTGCTCCCGGCATCCGCTTACAGACAAGCTGTGACCGTC
TCCGGGAGCTGCATGTGTCAGAGGTTTTCACCGTCATCACCGAAACGCGCGAGGCAGCTGCGGTAAAGCT
CATCAGCGTGGTCGTGAAGCGATTCACAGATGTCTGCCTGTTCATCCGCGTCCAGCTCGTTGAGTTTCTC
CAGAAGCGTTAATGTCTGGCTTCTGATAAAGCGGGCCATGTTAAGGGCGGTTTTTTCCTGTTTGGTCACT
GATGCCTCCGTGTAAGGGGGATTTCTGTTCATGGGGGTAATGATACCGATGAAACGAGAGAGGATGCTCA
CGATACGGGTTACTGATGATGAACATGCCCGGTTACTGGAACGTTGTGAGGGTAAACAACTGGCGGTATG
GATGCGGCGGGACCAGAGAAAAATCACTCAGGGTCAATGCCAGCGCTTCGTTAATACAGATGTAGGTGTT
CCACAGGGTAGCCAGCAGCATCCTGCGATGCAGATCCGGAACATAATGGTGCAGGGCGCTGACTTCCGCG
TTTCCAGACTTTACGAAACACGGAAACCGAAGACCATTCATGTTGTTGCTCAGGTCGCAGACGTTTTGCA
GCAGCAGTCGCTTCACGTTCGCTCGCGTATCGGTGATTCATTCTGCTAACCAGTAAGGCAACCCCGCCAG
CCTAGCCGGGTCCTCAACGACAGGAGCACGATCATGCGCACCCGTGGCCAGGACCCAACGCTGCCCGAGA
TGCGCCGCGTGCGGCTGCTGGAGATGGCGGACGCGATGGATATGTTCTGCCAAGGGTTGGTTTGCGCATT
CACAGTTCTCCGCAAGAATTGATTGGCTCCAATTCTTGGAGTGGTGAATCCGTTAGCGAGGTGCCGCCGG
CTTCCATTCAGGTCGAGGTGGCCCGGCTCCATGCACCGCGACGCAACGCGGGGAGGCAGACAAGGTATAG
GGCGGCGCCTACAATCCATGCCAACCCGTTCCATGTGCTCGCCGAGGCGGCATAAATCGCCGTGACGATC
AGCGGTCCAGTGATCGAAGTTAGGCTGGTAAGAGCCGCGAGCGATCCTTGAAGCTGTCCCTGATGGTCGT
CATCTACCTGCCTGGACAGCATGGCCTGCAACGCGGGCATCCCGATGCCGCCGGAAGCGAGAAGAATCAT
AATGGGGAAGGCCATCCAGCCTCGCGTCGCGAACGCCAGCAAGACGTAGCCCAGCGCGTCGGCCGCCATG
CCGGCGATAATGGCCTGCTTCTCGCCGAAACGTTTGGTGGCGGGACCAGTGACGAAGGCTTGAGCGAGGG
CGTGCAAGATTCCGAATACCGCAAGCGACAGGCCGATCATCGTCGCGCTCCAGCGAAAGCGGTCCTCGCC
GAAAATGACCCAGAGCGCTGCCGGCACCTGTCCTACGAGTTGCATGATAAAGAAGACAGTCATAAGTGCG
GCGACGATAGTCATGCCCCGCGCCCACCGGAAGGAGCTGACTGGGTTGAAGGCTCTCAAGGGCATCGGTC
GAGATCCCGGTGCCTAATGAGTGAGCTAACTTACATTAATTGCGTTGCGCTCACTGCCCGCTTTCCAGTC
GGGAAACCTGTCGTGCCAGCTGCATTAATGAATCGGCCAACGCGCGGGGAGAGGCGGTTTGCGTATTGGG
CGCCAGGGTGGTTTTTCTTTTCACCAGTGAGACGGGCAACAGCTGATTGCCCTTCACCGCCTGGCCCTGA
GAGAGTTGCAGCAAGCGGTCCACGCTGGTTTGCCCCAGCAGGCGAAAATCCTGTTTGATGGTGGTTAACG
GCGGGATATAACATGAGCTGTCTTCGGTATCGTCGTATCCCACTACCGAGATATCCGCACCAACGCGCAG
CCCGGACTCGGTAATGGCGCGCATTGCGCCCAGCGCCATCTGATCGTTGGCAACCAGCATCGCAGTGGGA
ACGATGCCCTCATTCAGCATTTGCATGGTTTGTTGAAAACCGGACATGGCACTCCAGTCGCCTTCCCGTT
CCGCTATCGGCTGAATTTGATTGCGAGTGAGATATTTATGCCAGCCAGCCAGACGCAGACGCGCCGAGAC
AGAACTTAATGGGCCCGCTAACAGCGCGATTTGCTGGTGACCCAATGCGACCAGATGCTCCACGCCCAGT
CGCGTACCGTCTTCATGGGAGAAAATAATACTGTTGATGGGTGTCTGGTCAGAGACATCAAGAAATAACG
CCGGAACATTAGTGCAGGCAGCTTCCACAGCAATGGCATCCTGGTCATCCAGCGGATAGTTAATGATCAG
CCCACTGACGCGTTGCGCGAGAAGATTGTGCACCGCCGCTTTACAGGCTTCGACGCCGCTTCGTTCTACC
ATCGACACCACCACGCTGGCACCCAGTTGATCGGCGCGAGATTTAATCGCCGCGACAATTTGCGACGGCG
CGTGCAGGGCCAGACTGGAGGTGGCAACGCCAATCAGCAACGACTGTTTGCCCGCCAGTTGTTGTGCCAC
GCGGTTGGGAATGTAATTCAGCTCCGCCATCGCCGCTTCCACTTTTTCCCGCGTTTTCGCAGAAACGTGG
CTGGCCTGGTTCACCACGCGGGAAACGGTCTGATAAGAGACACCGGCATACTCTGCGACATCGTATAACG
TTACTGGTTTCACATTCACCACCCTGAATTGACTCTCTTCCGGGCGCTATCATGCCATACCGCGAAAGGT
TTTGCGCCATTCGATGGTGTCCGGGATCTCGACGCTCTCCCTTATGCGACTCCTGCATTAGGAAGCAGCC
CAGTAGTAGGTTGAGGCCGTTGAGCACCGCCGCCGCAAGGAATGGTGCATGCAAGGAGATGGCGCCCAAC
AGTCCCCCGGCCACGGGGCCTGCCACCATACCCACGCCGAAACAAGCGCTCATGAGCCCGAAGTGGCGAG
CCCGATCTTCCCCATCGGTGATGTCGGCGATATAGGCGCCAGCAACCGCACCTGTGGCGCCGGTGATGCC
GGCCACGATGCGTCCGGCGTAGAGGATCGAGATCTCGATCCCGCGAAATTAATACGACTCACTATAGGGG
AATTGTGAGCGGATAACAATTCCCCTCTAGAAATAATTTTGTTTAACTTTAAGAAGGAGATATACCATGG
GCAGCAGCCATCATCATCATCATCACAGCAGCGGCCTGGTGCCGCGCGGCAGCCATATGTCGAAGGGCAA
GGCAGCCGCCTTGCCCGACCTCAAACCCGGCGCGGGCAGCTTCCTGTTCACCGGCTGGGCGGGCAAGCCG
CTGAAGGTTCATTATTACGCGCCCGACAAGATCACGGAAACGACGCGCATATTGTTCGTCATCCACGGCG
CCGGGCGCAACGCCGACGGCTATCGGGATGCGTGGATTCCCTATGCCAAAGAGGGTCAGTATATCGTTCT
GACCCCCGAATATTCGATGGCCGATTTCCCGACATCGCTGACCTATAACGTCGGGCATATCGTCGACGAG
GCCGGCAATCCGCGGCCGCGCGAGGAATGGTCGTTCGCGTCGATCGAACCGATGTTCGACCAGGTGCGCA
AGGCAACGGGCAGCAAGGTGCCGACCTATGCGATCTATGGCCATTCGGCGGGCGGTCAGTTCGTCCATCG
CTTTGTCGAGCTGTGGCCCGATGCGCGCTATAGCCGTGCCGTTGCGGCCAATGCGGGCTGGTACACGATG
CCCGACCTCGCGATCAAATATCCCTATGGCCTTAAAGACGCGCCGACCGATGCGGCGGGACTGAAAGCGA
CGTTGGAAAAGCCGCTGACGATCCTGCTCGGCACCGCGGACACCGACGTCAACCATCACCAGCTTTCGCG
GACGCCCGAAGCGATGACCCAGGGTGTCCACCGGCTGGCGCGCGGCGAGTTCTTCTATGCCTATGGCCGC
AAGGTCGCGCATGAACTCAACGCCAAATTCGCATGGAAGCTCGATTATGCGCCCGACATTGCACACAGCA
ATACGGGCATGAGCCAATATGCCCAGAAGCTTGTCTGGGAATAACTCGAGGATCCGGCTGCTAACAAAGC
CCGAAAGGAAGCTGAGTTGGCTGCTGCCACCGCTGAGCAATAACTAGCATAACCCCTTGGGGCCTCTAAA
CGGGTCTTGAGGGGTTTTTTGCTGAAAGGAGGAACTATATCCGGATATCCCGCAAGAGGCCCGGCAGTAC
CGGCATAACCAAGCCTATGCCTACAGCATCCAGGGTGACGGTGCCGAGGATGACGATGAGCGCATTGTTA
GATTTCATACACGGTGCCTGACTGCGTTAGCAATTTAACTGTGATAAACTACCGCATTAAAGCTTATCGA
TGATAAGCTGTCAAACATGAGAA
