Features (pLannotate 1.2.2; 20 found; start..end, strand, type, name):
      1..19      +  promoter       T7 promoter: promoter for bacteriophage T7 RNA polymerase
     20..44      +  protein_bind   lac operator: The lac repressor binds to the lac operator to inhibit transcription in E. coli. This inhibition can be relieved by adding lactose or isopropyl-β-D-thiogalactopyranoside (IPTG). lac repressor encoded by lacI
     59..81      +  RBS            RBS: efficient ribosome binding site from bacteriophage T7 gene 10 (Olins and Rangwala, 1989)
    100..116     +  CDS            capTEV™ (fragment): composite tag for in vivo biotinylation, TEV protease cleavage, and 6xHis tagging
    127..144     +  CDS            thrombin site: thrombin recognition and cleavage site
    988..1037    +  CDS            SET1 (fragment): solubility-enhancement tag derived from T7 phage gene 10B
   1045..1092    +  terminator     T7 terminator: transcription terminator for bacteriophage T7 RNA polymerase
   1115..1219    -  CDS            TcR (fragment): tetracycline efflux protein; tet; confers resistance to tetracycline
   1267..1295    -  promoter       tet promoter: E. coli promoter for tetracycline efflux protein gene
   1408..1512    +  promoter       AmpR promoter: bla
   1513..2373    +  CDS            AmpR: β-lactamase; bla; confers resistance to ampicillin, carbenicillin, and related antibiotics
   2544..3132    +  rep_origin     ori: high-copy-number ColE1/pMB1/pBR322/pUC origin of replication
   3318..3457    -  misc_feature   bom: basis of mobility region from pBR322
   3559..3750    -  CDS            rop: Rop protein, which maintains plasmids at low copy number; rop
   3767..4147    +  CDS            YPB1_ECOLX: Protein predicted: Swiss-Prot protein existence level 4. From Escherichia coli.
   4389..5013    -  CDS            TcR (fragment): tetracycline efflux protein; tet; confers resistance to tetracycline
   5028..5049    -  protein_bind   CAP binding site: CAP binding activates transcription in the presence of cAMP. E. coli catabolite activator protein
   5062..6144    -  CDS            lacI: lac repressor; lacI; The lac repressor binds to the lac operator to inhibit transcription in E. coli. This inhibition can be relieved by adding lactose or isopropyl-β-D-thiogalactopyranoside (IPTG).
   6145..6222    -  promoter       lacI promoter: lacI
   6230..6509    -  CDS            TcR (fragment): tetracycline efflux protein; tet; confers resistance to tetracycline
>Addgene plasmid #141134 | pMW-PahZ1 KT-1 | addgene full sequence | sequence record 308652 | Addgene NGS Result
TAATACGACTCACTATAGGGGAATTGTGAGCGGATAACAATTCCCCTCTAGAAATAATTTTGTTTAACTT
TAAGAAGGAGATATACCATGGGCAGCAGCCATCATCATCATCATCACAGCAGCGGCCTGGTGCCGCGCGG
CAGCCATATGTCGAAGGGCAAGGCAGCCGCCTTGCCCGACCTCAAACCCGGCGCGGGCAGCTTCCTGTTC
ACCGGCTGGGCGGGCAAGCCGCTGAAGGTTCATTATTACGCGCCCGACAAGATCACGGAAACGACGCGCA
TATTGTTCGTCATCCACGGCGCCGGGCGCAACGCCGACGGCTATCGGGATGCGTGGATTCCCTATGCCAA
AGAGGGTCAGTATATCGTTCTGACCCCCGAATATTCGATGGCCGATTTCCCGACATCGCTGACCTATAAC
GTCGGGCATATCGTCGACGAGGCCGGCAATCCGCGGCCGCGCGAGGAATGGTCGTTCGCGTCGATCGAAC
CGATGTTCGACCAGGTGCGCAAGGCAACGGGCAGCAAGGTGCCGACCTATGCGATCTATGGCCATTCGGC
GGGCGGTCAGTTCGTCCATCGCTTTGTCGAGCTGTGGCCCGATGCGCGCTATAGCCGTGCCGTTGCGGCC
AATGCGGGCTGGTACACGATGCCCGACCTCGCGATCAAATATCCCTATGGCCTTAAAGACGCGCCGACCG
ATGCGGCGGGACTGAAAGCGACGTTGGAAAAGCCGCTGACGATCCTGCTCGGCACCGCGGACACCGACGT
CAACCATCACCAGCTTTCGCGGACGCCCGAAGCGATGACCCAGGGTGTCCACCGGCTGGCGCGCGGCGAG
TTCTTCTATGCCTATGGCCGCAAGGTCGCGCATGAACTCAACGCCAAATTCGCATGGAAGCTCGATTATG
CGCCCGACATTGCACACAGCAATACGGGCATGAGCCAATATGCCCAGAAGCTTGTCTGGGAATAACTCGA
GGATCCGGCTGCTAACAAAGCCCGAAAGGAAGCTGAGTTGGCTGCTGCCACCGCTGAGCAATAACTAGCA
TAACCCCTTGGGGCCTCTAAACGGGTCTTGAGGGGTTTTTTGCTGAAAGGAGGAACTATATCCGGATATC
CCGCAAGAGGCCCGGCAGTACCGGCATAACCAAGCCTATGCCTACAGCATCCAGGGTGACGGTGCCGAGG
ATGACGATGAGCGCATTGTTAGATTTCATACACGGTGCCTGACTGCGTTAGCAATTTAACTGTGATAAAC
TACCGCATTAAAGCTTATCGATGATAAGCTGTCAAACATGAGAATTCTTGAAGACGAAAGGGCCTCGTGA
TACGCCTATTTTTATAGGTTAATGTCATGATAATAATGGTTTCTTAGACGTCAGGTGGCACTTTTCGGGG
AAATGTGCGCGGAACCCCTATTTGTTTATTTTTCTAAATACATTCAAATATGTATCCGCTCATGAGACAA
TAACCCTGATAAATGCTTCAATAATATTGAAAAAGGAAGAGTATGAGTATTCAACATTTCCGTGTCGCCC
TTATTCCCTTTTTTGCGGCATTTTGCCTTCCTGTTTTTGCTCACCCAGAAACGCTGGTGAAAGTAAAAGA
TGCTGAAGATCAGTTGGGTGCACGAGTGGGTTACATCGAACTGGATCTCAACAGCGGTAAGATCCTTGAG
AGTTTTCGCCCCGAAGAACGTTTTCCAATGATGAGCACTTTTAAAGTTCTGCTATGTGGCGCGGTATTAT
CCCGTGTTGACGCCGGGCAAGAGCAACTCGGTCGCCGCATACACTATTCTCAGAATGACTTGGTTGAGTA
CTCACCAGTCACAGAAAAGCATCTTACGGATGGCATGACAGTAAGAGAATTATGCAGTGCTGCCATAACC
ATGAGTGATAACACTGCGGCCAACTTACTTCTGACAACGATCGGAGGACCGAAGGAGCTAACCGCTTTTT
TGCACAACATGGGGGATCATGTAACTCGCCTTGATCGTTGGGAACCGGAGCTGAATGAAGCCATACCAAA
CGACGAGCGTGACACCACGATGCCTGCAGCAATGGCAACAACGTTGCGCAAACTATTAACTGGCGAACTA
CTTACTCTAGCTTCCCGGCAACAATTAATAGACTGGATGGAGGCGGATAAAGTTGCAGGACCACTTCTGC
GCTCGGCCCTTCCGGCTGGCTGGTTTATTGCTGATAAATCTGGAGCCGGTGAGCGTGGGTCTCGCGGTAT
CATTGCAGCACTGGGGCCAGATGGTAAGCCCTCCCGTATCGTAGTTATCTACACGACGGGGAGTCAGGCA
ACTATGGATGAACGAAATAGACAGATCGCTGAGATAGGTGCCTCACTGATTAAGCATTGGTAACTGTCAG
ACCAAGTTTACTCATATATACTTTAGATTGATTTAAAACTTCATTTTTAATTTAAAAGGATCTAGGTGAA
GATCCTTTTTGATAATCTCATGACCAAAATCCCTTAACGTGAGTTTTCGTTCCACTGAGCGTCAGACCCC
GTAGAAAAGATCAAAGGATCTTCTTGAGATCCTTTTTTTCTGCGCGTAATCTGCTGCTTGCAAACAAAAA
AACCACCGCTACCAGCGGTGGTTTGTTTGCCGGATCAAGAGCTACCAACTCTTTTTCCGAAGGTAACTGG
CTTCAGCAGAGCGCAGATACCAAATACTGTCCTTCTAGTGTAGCCGTAGTTAGGCCACCACTTCAAGAAC
TCTGTAGCACCGCCTACATACCTCGCTCTGCTAATCCTGTTACCAGTGGCTGCTGCCAGTGGCGATAAGT
CGTGTCTTACCGGGTTGGACTCAAGACGATAGTTACCGGATAAGGCGCAGCGGTCGGGCTGAACGGGGGG
TTCGTGCACACAGCCCAGCTTGGAGCGAACGACCTACACCGAACTGAGATACCTACAGCGTGAGCTATGA
GAAAGCGCCACGCTTCCCGAAGGGAGAAAGGCGGACAGGTATCCGGTAAGCGGCAGGGTCGGAACAGGAG
AGCGCACGAGGGAGCTTCCAGGGGGAAACGCCTGGTATCTTTATAGTCCTGTCGGGTTTCGCCACCTCTG
ACTTGAGCGTCGATTTTTGTGATGCTCGTCAGGGGGGCGGAGCCTATGGAAAAACGCCAGCAACGCGGCC
TTTTTACGGTTCCTGGCCTTTTGCTGGCCTTTTGCTCACATGTTCTTTCCTGCGTTATCCCCTGATTCTG
TGGATAACCGTATTACCGCCTTTGAGTGAGCTGATACCGCTCGCCGCAGCCGAACGACCGAGCGCAGCGA
GTCAGTGAGCGAGGAAGCGGAAGAGCGCCTGATGCGGTATTTTCTCCTTACGCATCTGTGCGGTATTTCA
CACCGCAATGGTGCACTCTCAGTACAATCTGCTCTGATGCCGCATAGTTAAGCCAGTATACACTCCGCTA
TCGCTACGTGACTGGGTCATGGCTGCGCCCCGACACCCGCCAACACCCGCTGACGCGCCCTGACGGGCTT
GTCTGCTCCCGGCATCCGCTTACAGACAAGCTGTGACCGTCTCCGGGAGCTGCATGTGTCAGAGGTTTTC
ACCGTCATCACCGAAACGCGCGAGGCAGCTGCGGTAAAGCTCATCAGCGTGGTCGTGAAGCGATTCACAG
ATGTCTGCCTGTTCATCCGCGTCCAGCTCGTTGAGTTTCTCCAGAAGCGTTAATGTCTGGCTTCTGATAA
AGCGGGCCATGTTAAGGGCGGTTTTTTCCTGTTTGGTCACTGATGCCTCCGTGTAAGGGGGATTTCTGTT
CATGGGGGTAATGATACCGATGAAACGAGAGAGGATGCTCACGATACGGGTTACTGATGATGAACATGCC
CGGTTACTGGAACGTTGTGAGGGTAAACAACTGGCGGTATGGATGCGGCGGGACCAGAGAAAAATCACTC
AGGGTCAATGCCAGCGCTTCGTTAATACAGATGTAGGTGTTCCACAGGGTAGCCAGCAGCATCCTGCGAT
GCAGATCCGGAACATAATGGTGCAGGGCGCTGACTTCCGCGTTTCCAGACTTTACGAAACACGGAAACCG
AAGACCATTCATGTTGTTGCTCAGGTCGCAGACGTTTTGCAGCAGCAGTCGCTTCACGTTCGCTCGCGTA
TCGGTGATTCATTCTGCTAACCAGTAAGGCAACCCCGCCAGCCTAGCCGGGTCCTCAACGACAGGAGCAC
GATCATGCGCACCCGTGGCCAGGACCCAACGCTGCCCGAGATGCGCCGCGTGCGGCTGCTGGAGATGGCG
GACGCGATGGATATGTTCTGCCAAGGGTTGGTTTGCGCATTCACAGTTCTCCGCAAGAATTGATTGGCTC
CAATTCTTGGAGTGGTGAATCCGTTAGCGAGGTGCCGCCGGCTTCCATTCAGGTCGAGGTGGCCCGGCTC
CATGCACCGCGACGCAACGCGGGGAGGCAGACAAGGTATAGGGCGGCGCCTACAATCCATGCCAACCCGT
TCCATGTGCTCGCCGAGGCGGCATAAATCGCCGTGACGATCAGCGGTCCAATGATCGAAGTTAGGCTGGT
AAGAGCCGCGAGCGATCCTTGAAGCTGTCCCTGATGGTCGTCATCTACCTGCCTGGACAGCATGGCCTGC
AACGCGGGCATCCCGATGCCGCCGGAAGCGAGAAGAATCATAATGGGGAAGGCCATCCAGCCTCGCGTCG
CGAACGCCAGCAAGACGTAGCCCAGCGCGTCGGCCGCCATGCCGGCGATAATGGCCTGCTTCTCGCCGAA
ACGTTTGGTGGCGGGACCAGTGACGAAGGCTTGAGCGAGGGCGTGCAAGATTCCGAATACCGCAAGCGAC
AGGCCGATCATCGTCGCGCTCCAGCGAAAGCGGTCCTCGCCGAAAATGACCCAGAGCGCTGCCGGCACCT
GTCCTACGAGTTGCATGATAAAGAAGACAGTCATAAGTGCGGCGACGATAGTCATGCCCCGCGCCCACCG
GAAGGAGCTGACTGGGTTGAAGGCTCTCAAGGGCATCGGTCGAGATCCCGGTGCCTAATGAGTGAGCTAA
CTTACATTAATTGCGTTGCGCTCACTGCCCGCTTTCCAGTCGGGAAACCTGTCGTGCCAGCTGCATTAAT
GAATCGGCCAACGCGCGGGGAGAGGCGGTTTGCGTATTGGGCGCCAGGGTGGTTTTTCTTTTCACCAGTG
AGACGGGCAACAGCTGATTGCCCTTCACCGCCTGGCCCTGAGAGAGTTGCAGCAAGCGGTCCACGCTGGT
TTGCCCCAGCAGGCGAAAATCCTGTTTGATGGTGGTTAACGGCGGGATATAACATGAGCTGTCTTCGGTA
TCGTCGTATCCCACTACCGAGATATCCGCACCAACGCGCAGCCCGGACTCGGTAATGGCGCGCATTGCGC
CCAGCGCCATCTGATCGTTGGCAACCAGCATCGCAGTGGGAACGATGCCCTCATTCAGCATTTGCATGGT
TTGTTGAAAACCGGACATGGCACTCCAGTCGCCTTCCCGTTCCGCTATCGGCTGAATTTGATTGCGAGTG
AGATATTTATGCCAGCCAGCCAGACGCAGACGCGCCGAGACAGAACTTAATGGGCCCGCTAACAGCGCGA
TTTGCTGGTGACCCAATGCGACCAGATGCTCCACGCCCAGTCGCGTACCGTCTTCATGGGAGAAAATAAT
ACTGTTGATGGGTGTCTGGTCAGAGACATCAAGAAATAACGCCGGAACATTAGTGCAGGCAGCTTCCACA
GCAATGGCATCCTGGTCATCCAGCGGATAGTTAATGATCAGCCCACTGACGCGTTGCGCGAGAAGATTGT
GCACCGCCGCTTTACAGGCTTCGACGCCGCTTCGTTCTACCATCGACACCACCACGCTGGCACCCAGTTG
ATCGGCGCGAGATTTAATCGCCGCGACAATTTGCGACGGCGCGTGCAGGGCCAGACTGGAGGTGGCAACG
CCAATCAGCAACGACTGTTTGCCCGCCAGTTGTTGTGCCACGCGGTTGGGAATGTAATTCAGCTCCGCCA
TCGCCGCTTCCACTTTTTCCCGCGTTTTCGCAGAAACGTGGCTGGCCTGGTTCACCACGCGGGAAACGGT
CTGATAAGAGACACCGGCATACTCTGCGACATCGTATAACGTTACTGGTTTCACATTCACCACCCTGAAT
TGACTCTCTTCCGGGCGCTATCATGCCATACCGCGAAAGGTTTTGCGCCATTCGATGGTGTCCGGGATCT
CGACGCTCTCCCTTATGCGACTCCTGCATTAGGAAGCAGCCCAGTAGTAGGTTGAGGCCGTTGAGCACCG
CCGCCGCAAGGAATGGTGCATGCAAGGAGATGGCGCCCAACAGTCCCCCGGCCACGGGGCCTGCCACCAT
ACCCACGCCGAAACAAGCGCTCATGAGCCCGAAGTGGCGAGCCCGATCTTCCCCATCGGTGATGTCGGCG
ATATAGGCGCCAGCAACCGCACCTGTGGCGCCGGTGATGCCGGCCACGATGCGTCCGGCGTAGAGGATCG
AGATCTCGATCCCGCGAAAT
